Addgene plasmid #68905: pAT754
Purpose: NanoLuc expressed constiutively from PAM4, pNBU2 backbone, AmpR
Depositing lab: Timothy Lu & Christopher Voigt. Depositing organization: Massachusetts Institute of Technology. Publication: Programming a Human Commensal Bacterium, Bacteroides thetaiotaomicron, to Sense and Respond to Stimuli in the Murine Gut Microbiota. Mimee M, Tucker AC, Voigt CA, Lu TK. Cell Syst. 2015 Jul 29;1(1):62-71. doi: 10.1016/j.cels.2015.06.001. PubMed 26918244.
Backbone
  Vector backbone: pNBU2
  Total vector size (bp): 5793
  Vector type: Bacterial Expression
  Selectable markers: Erythromycin in Bacteroides
Growth in bacteria
  Bacterial resistance: Ampicillin, 100 μg/mL
  Growth temperature: 37°C
  Growth strain: Pir1
  Copy number: Low Copy
Gene/Insert
  Gene/Insert name: NanoLuc
  Insert size (bp): 516
Terms and licenses: Academic/Nonprofit Terms; Industry Terms: Not Available to Industry
How to cite: pAT754 was a gift from Timothy Lu & Christopher Voigt (Addgene plasmid # 68905 ; http://n2t.net/addgene:68905 ; RRID:Addgene_68905)
