[The description below was written by a language model from this plasmid's Addgene catalogue record and pLannotate feature annotations shown in this document.]
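Description:
pAT754 is a 5,793 bp bacterial expression plasmid built on the pNBU2 backbone, designed to deliver a constitutive luciferase reporter into Bacteroides, with Bacteroides thetaiotaomicron being the organism named in the associated publication. In E. coli it is maintained at low copy from the R6K γ origin, which functions only when the pi initiator protein is supplied in trans, consistent with the listed pir-type growth strain. Selection in E. coli is by ampicillin through the β-lactamase gene (AmpR). An incP origin of transfer (oriT), flanked by a traJ fragment, allows the plasmid to be mobilised by conjugation from a suitable donor into a recipient. Because the R6K origin cannot fire without pi, the plasmid cannot replicate in such a host. pNBU2-type vectors are generally known to persist there by chromosomal integration, although no integrase or attachment site is annotated in the feature table, much of which (roughly the first 1.8 kb) carries no annotation. An erm-family rRNA methylase gene, annotated by similarity to ermC', provides the erythromycin resistance recorded as the Bacteroides marker.

The payload is NanoLuc, a 516 bp insert that the annotation detects as a fragment matching the catalytic subunit of the Oplophorus gracilirostris luciferase from which NanoLuc was engineered. It lies downstream of a residual multiple cloning site. According to the record it is expressed constitutively from a promoter called PAM4. This promoter is not annotated in the feature table, and its nature is not further described. The construct appears to serve as a luminescent readout of the strength of this constitutive promoter, as part of a genetic parts set for programming this human gut commensal.
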