Features (pLannotate 1.2.2; 8 found; start..end, strand, type, name):
   1839..2567    -  CDS            ermC': ERM_BACIU - Experimental evidence at protein level: Swiss-Prot protein existence level 1. This protein produces a dimethylation of the adenine residue at position 2085 in 23S rRNA, resulting in reduced affinity between ribosomes and macrolide-lincosamide-streptogramin B antibiotics. From Bacillus subtilis.
   3038..3054    +  promoter       AmpR promoter (fragment): bla
   3055..3915    +  CDS            AmpR: β-lactamase; bla; confers resistance to ampicillin, carbenicillin, and related antibiotics
   3968..4013    -  CDS            traJ (fragment): oriT-recognizing protein; traJ
   4046..4155    -  oriT           oriT: incP origin of transfer
   4326..4714    +  rep_origin     R6K γ ori: γ replication origin from E. coli plasmid R6K; requires the R6K initiator protein pi for replication
   4726..4747    +  misc_feature   MCS (fragment): pBluescript multiple cloning site
   5082..5594    +  CDS            LUCI_OPLGR (fragment): Experimental evidence at protein level: Swiss-Prot protein existence level 1. Catalytic subunit of oplophorus-luciferin 2-monooxygenase. Oxidoreductase that converts coelenterazine (the oplophorus luciferin) to coelenteramide under emission of blue light with a maximum at 454 nm. Is also active with bisdeoxycoelenterazine. From Oplophorus gracilirostris (Luminous shrimp).
>Addgene plasmid #68905 | pAT754 | depositor full sequence | sequence record 121362 | pAT754 sequence 5793 bps
ATCCATCAAAATTCGTTTTCTCTATGTTGGATTCCTTGTTGCTCATATTGTGATGATAATTTCTACAAAT
ATAGTCATTGGTAACTATCTATGAAACTGTTTGATACTTTTATAGTTGATTAAACTTGTTCATGGCATTT
GCCTTAATATCATCCGCTATGTCAATGTAGGGTTTCATAGCTTTGTAGTCGCTGTGTCCCGTCCATTTCA
TGACCACCTGTGCCGGGATTCCGAGAGCCAGCGCATTGCAGATGAATGTCCTTCTTCCTGCATGGGTACT
GAGCAAAGCGTATTTGGGTGTGACTTCATCAATACGTTCATTTCCCTTGTAGTAGGTTTCCCGTACAGGC
TCGTTGATTTCTGCCAGTTCGCCCAGCTCTTTCAGGTAATCGTTCATCTTCTGGTTGCTGATGACGGGCA
GAGCCATGTAATTCTCGAAATGGATGTCCTTGTATTTGTCCAGTATGGCTTTGCTGTATTTGTTCAGTTC
AATCGTCAGGCTGTCGGCAGTCTTGACTGTGGTTATTTCGATGTGGTCGGACTTCACATCGCTTCTTTTC
AGATTGCGAACATCCGAATACCGCAAACTCGTAAAGCAGCAGAACAGGAAAACATCACGCACACGTTCCA
GGTATTGCTTATCCTTGGGTATCTGGTAGTCTTTCAGCTTGTTCAGTTCATCCCAAGTCAGGAAGATTAC
TTTTTTCGAGGTGGTTTTCAGTTTCGGTTTGAACGTATCGTATGCAATGTTCTGATGATGTCCTTTCTTG
AAGCTCCAGCGCAGGAACCATTTGAGGAATCCCATTTGCTTGCCGATGGTGCTGTTTCTCATATCCTTGG
TGTCACGCAGGAAGTTGACGTATTCGTTCAATCCAAACTCGTTGAAATAGTTGAACGTTGCATCCTCCTT
GAACTCTTTGAGGTGGTTCCTCACTGCTGCAAATTTTTCATAGGTGGATGCCGTCCAGTTATTCTGGTTA
CCGCACTCTTTTACAAACTCATCGAACACCTCCCAAAAGCTGACAGGGGCTTCTTCCGGCTGTTCTTCGC
TGGTGTCTTTCATTCTCATGTTGAAAGCTTCCTTCAACTGTTGGGTCGTTGGCATGACCTCCTGCACCTC
AAATTCCTTGAAAATATTCTGGATTTCGGCATAGTATTTCAGCAAGTCCGTATTGATTTCGGCTGCACTT
TGCTTTAGCTTGTTGGTACATCCGCTCTTTACCCGCTGCTTATCTGCATCCCATTTGGCTACGTCAATCC
GGTAGCCCGTTGTAAACTCGATGCGTTGGCTGGCAAAGATGACACGCATACGGATGGGTACGTTCTCTAC
GATTGGCACACCGTTCTTTTTCCGGCTCTCCAATGCAAAAATGATGTTGCGCTTGATATTCATAATTGGG
TGCGTTTGAAATTCTACACCCAAATATACACCCAATTATTGAGATAGCAAAAGACATTTAGAAACATTTA
CTTTTACTCTATATTGTAATTTACACTTGATTATCAGTCGTTTGCAGTCTTATGATATTCTGTGAAAGTA
TAAGTTCGAGAGCCTGTCTCTCCGCAAAAAACGCTGAAAATCAGCAGATTGCAAAACAAACACCCTGTTT
TACACCCAAGAATGTAAAGTCGGCTGTTTTTGTTTTATTTAAGATAATACAACCACTACATAATAAAAGA
GTAGCGATATTAAAAGAATCCGATGAGAAAAGACTAATATTTATCTATCCATTCAGTTTGATTTTTCAGG
ACTTTACATCGTCCTGAAAGTATTTGTTGGTACCGGTACCGAGGACGCGTAAACATTTACAGTTGCATGT
GGCCTATTGTTTTTAGCCGTTAAATATTTTATAACTATTAAATAGCGATACAAATTGTTCGAAACTAATA
TTGTTTATATCATATATTCTCGCATGTTTTAAAGCTTTATTAAATTGATTTTTTGTAAACAGTTTTTCGT
ACTCTTTGTTAACCCATTTCATTACAAAAGTTTCATATTTTTTTCTCTCTTTAAATGCCATTTTTGCTGG
CTTTCTTTTTAATACAATTAATGTGCTATCCACTTTAGGTTTTGGATGGAAATAATACCTAGGAATTTTT
GCTAATATAGAAATATCTACCTCTGCCATTAACAGCAATGCTAGTGATCTGTTTGTATCTAATAACATTT
TAGCAAAACCATATTCCACTATTAAATAACTTATTGTGGCTGAACTTTCAAAAACAATTTTTCGAATTAT
ATTTGTGCTTATGTTGTAAGGTATGCTGCCAAATATTTTATATGGATTGTGGCTAGGAAATGTAAATTTC
AGTATATCATCATTTACTATTTGATAGTTAGGATAATTTAAGAGCTTATTACGAGTTACCTCACATAATT
TAGAATCAATTTCTATCGCCGTTACAAAATTACATCTCTTTACCAATCCAGCAGTAAAATGACCTTTCCC
TGCACCTATTTCAAAGATGTTATCTTTTTCATCTAAACTTATGCAATTCATTATTTTTTCTATGTGATAT
TTTGAAGTAATAAAATTTTGACTATCTTTTATATTTACTTTGTTCATTATAACCTCTCCTTAATTTATTG
CATCTCTTTTCGAATATTTATGTTTTTTGAGAAAAGAACGTACTCATGGTTCATCCCGATATGCGTATCG
GTCTGTATATCAGCAACTTTCTATGTGTTTCAACTACAATAGTCATCTATTCTCATCTTTCTGAGTCCAC
CCCCTGCAAAGCCCCTCTTTACGACATAAAAATTCGGTCGGAAAAGGTATGCAAAAGATGTTTCTCTCTT
TAAGAGAAACTCTTCGGGATGCAAAAATATGAAAATAACTCCAATTCACCAAATTATATAGCGACTTTTT
TACAAAATGCTAAAATTTGTTGATTTCCGTCAAGCAATTGTTGAGCAAAAATGTCTTTTACGATAAAATG
ATACCTCAATATCAACTGTTTAGCAAAACGATATTTCTCTTAAAGAGAGAAACACCTTTTTGTTCACCAA
TCCCCGACTTTTAATCCCGCGGCCATGATTGAAAAAGGAAGAGTATGAGTATTCAACATTTCCGTGTCGC
CCTTATTCCCTTTTTTGCGGCATTTTGCCTTCCTGTTTTTGCTCACCCAGAAACGCTGGTGAAAGTAAAA
GATGCTGAAGATCAGTTGGGTGCACGAGTGGGTTACATCGAACTGGATCTCAACAGCGGTAAGATCCTTG
AGAGTTTTCGCCCCGAAGAACGTTTTCCAATGATGAGCACTTTTAAAGTTCTGCTATGTGGCGCGGTATT
ATCCCGTATTGACGCCGGGCAAGAGCAACTCGGTCGCCGCATACACTATTCTCAGAATGACTTGGTTGAG
TACTCACCAGTCACAGAAAAGCATCTTACGGATGGCATGACAGTAAGAGAATTATGCAGTGCTGCCATAA
CCATGAGTGATAACACTGCGGCCAACTTACTTCTGACAACGATCGGAGGACCGAAGGAGCTAACCGCTTT
TTTGCACAACATGGGGGATCATGTAACTCGCCTTGATCGTTGGGAACCGGAGCTGAATGAAGCCATACCA
AACGACGAGCGTGACACCACGATGCCTGTAGCAATGGCAACAACGTTGCGCAAACTATTAACTGGCGAAC
TACTTACTCTAGCTTCCCGGCAACAATTAATAGACTGGATGGAGGCGGATAAAGTTGCAGGACCACTTCT
GCGCTCGGCCCTTCCGGCTGGCTGGTTTATTGCTGATAAATCTGGAGCCGGTGAGCGTGGGTCTCGCGGT
ATCATTGCAGCACTGGGGCCAGATGGTAAGCCCTCCCGTATCGTAGTTATCTACACGACGGGGAGTCAGG
CAACTATGGATGAACGAAATAGACAGATCGCTGAGATAGGTGCCTCACTGATTAAGCATTGGTAACTGTC
AGACCAAGTTTACTCATAACGCGTCAATTCGAGGGGGATCAATTCCGTGATAGGTGGGCTGCCCTTCCTG
GTTGGCTTGGTTTCATCAGCCATCCGCTTGCCCTCATCTGTTACGCCGGCGGTAGCCGGCCAGCCTCGCA
GAGCAGGATTCCCGTTGAGCACCGCCAGGTGCGAATAAGGGACAGTGAAGAAGGAACACCCGCTCGCGGG
TGGGCCTACTTCACCTATCCTGCCCGGCTGACGCCGTTGGATACACCAAGGAAAGTCTACACGAACCCTT
TGGCAAAATCCTGTATATCGTGCGAAAAAGGATGGATATACCGAAAAAATCGCTATAATGACCCCGAAGC
AGGGTTATGCAGCGGAAAACGGAATTGATCCGGCCACGATGCGTCCGGCGTAGAGGATCTGAAGATCAGC
AGTTCAACCTGTTGATAGTACGTACTAAGCTCTCATGTTTCACGTACTAAGCTCTCATGTTTAACGTACT
AAGCTCTCATGTTTAACGAACTAAACCCTCATGGCTAACGTACTAAGCTCTCATGGCTAACGTACTAAGC
TCTCATGTTTCACGTACTAAGCTCTCATGTTTGAACAATAAAATTAATATAAATCAGCAACTTAAATAGC
CTCTAAGGTTTTAAGTTTTATAAGAAAAAAAAGAATATATAAGGCTTTTAAAGCTTTTAAGGTTTAACGG
TTGTGGACAACAAGCCAGGGATGTAACGCACTGAGAAGCCCTTAGAGCCTCTCAAAGCAATTTTGAGTGA
CACAGGAACACTTAACGGCTGACATGGGAATTCCCCTCCACCGCGGTGGCGGCCGCTGATCTGGAAGAAG
CAATGAAAGCTGCTGTTAAGTCTCCGAATCAGGTATTGTTCCTGACAGGTGTATTCCCATCCGGTAAACG
CGGATACTTTGCAGTTGATCTGACTCAGGAATAAATTATAAATTAAGGTAAGAAGATTGTAGGATAAGCT
AATGAAATAGAAAAAGGATGCCGTCACACAACTTGTCGGCATTCTTTTTTGTTTTATTAGTTGAAAATAT
AGTGAAAAAGTTGCCTAAATATGTATGTTAACAAATTATTTGTCGTAACTTTGCACTCCCTTTGCAACAG
CATAGCTCAGCACAGAAATCTGTTTTTAACATATGGCACTAATGGTTTTTACTCTGGAAGATTTTGTTGG
CGATTGGCGTCAGACCGCGGGTTATAATTTGGATCAAGTCCTGGAACAGGGTGGCGTAAGCTCTCTGTTC
CAGAACCTGGGTGTGAGCGTGACGCCGATTCAGCGCATCGTTCTGTCCGGCGAGAACGGTCTGAAAATTG
ATATTCATGTGATCATCCCGTACGAAGGCCTGAGCGGTGACCAAATGGGTCAAATCGAGAAAATCTTTAA
AGTCGTCTACCCAGTTGACGATCACCACTTCAAGGTTATCTTGCATTACGGTACGCTGGTGATTGATGGT
GTGACCCCGAATATGATTGACTATTTCGGCCGTCCGTATGAAGGCATTGCCGTTTTTGACGGTAAAAAGA
TCACCGTCACCGGTACCCTGTGGAATGGCAATAAGATTATTGACGAGCGTCTGATTAACCCGGACGGCAG
CCTGCTGTTCCGCGTGACCATCAACGGTGTCACGGGTTGGCGTCTGTGCGAGCGCATCCTGGCATAATGA
ACTGCACTTGCTTTGATAATTAATGATAAACAATCTAAAAGCACTCTAATCGTTATCGGAGTGCTTTTAG
ATTACTAATCAAATTGCTTCTACTAATTGCCTATCTTCCAGTGATGGAACAGCATTTGTGCATTGGCTGC
AACAATCAGCCTTACTTGTGCCTGTTCTATTTCCGAACCGACCGCTTGTATGA
