>Addgene plasmid #68905 | pAT754 | addgene partial sequence | sequence record 126430 | pGP704-R 5'-aacaagccagggatgtaacg-3'
ATTTTGAGTGACACAGGAACACTTAACGGCTGACATGGGAATTCCCCTCCACCGCGGTGGCGGCCGCTGA
TCTGGAAGAAGCAATGAAAGCTGCTGTTAAGTCTCCGAATCAGGTATTGTTCCTGACAGGTGTATTCCCA
TCCGGTAAACGCGGATACTTTGCAGTTGATCTGACTCAGGAATAAATTATAAATTAAGGTAAGAAGATTG
TAGGATAAGCTAATGAAATAGAAAAAGGATGCCGTCACACAACTTGTCGGCATTCTTTTTTGTTTTATTA
GTTGAAAATATAGTGAAAAAGTTGCCTAAATATGTATGTTAACAAATTATTTGTCGTAACTTTGCACTCC
CTTTGCAACAGCATAGCTCAGCACAGAAATCTGTTTTTAACATATGGCACTAATGGTTTTTACTCTGGAA
GATTTTGTTGGCGATTGGCGTCAGACCGCGGGTTATAATTTGGATCAAGTCCTGGAACAGGGTGGCGTAA
GCTCTCTGTTCCAGAACCTGGGTGTGAGCGTGACGCCGATTCAGCGCATCGTTCTGTCCGGCGAGAACGG
TCTGAAAATTGATATTCATGTGATCATCCCGTACGAAGGCCTGAGCGGTGACCAAATGGGTCAAATCGAG
AAAATCTTTAAAGTCGTCTACCCAGTTGACGATCACCACTTCAAGGTTATCTTGCATTACGGTACGCTGG
TGATTGATGGTGTGACCCCGAATATGATTGACTATTTCGGCCGTCCGTATGAAGGCATTGCCGTTTTTGA
CGGTAAAAAGATCACCGTCACCGGTACCCTGTGGAATGGCAATAAGATTATTGACGAGCGTCTGATTAAC
CCGGACGGCAGCCTGCTGTTCCGCGTGACCATCAACGGTGTCACGGGTTGGCGTCTGTGCGAGCGCATCC
TGGCATAATGA
